>Addgene plasmid #109903 | pHH0103_WASL_WH1 | addgene full sequence | sequence record 215047 | Addgene NGS Result
TTGACAATTAATCATCGGCTCGTATAATGTGTGGAATTGTGAGCGGATAACAATTTCACACAGGAAACAG
CCAGTCCGTTTAGGTGTTTTCACGAGCACTTCACCAACAAGGACCATAGATTATGAAAATCGAAGAACAC
CATCACCATCACCATTCCAGCGGTAAGCTTATGTCCCCTATACTAGGTTATTGGAAAATTAAGGGCCTTG
TGCAACCCACTCGACTTCTTTTGGAATATCTTGAAGAAAAATATGAAGAGCATTTGTATGAGCGCGATGA
AGGTGATAAATGGCGAAACAAAAAGTTTGAATTGGGTTTGGAGTTTCCCAATCTTCCTTATTATATTGAT
GGTGATGTTAAATTAACACAGTCTATGGCCATCATACGTTATATAGCTGACAAGCACAACATGTTGGGTG
GTTGTCCAAAAGAGCGTGCAGAGATTTCAATGCTTGAAGGAGCGGTTTTGGATATTAGATACGGTGTTTC
GAGAATTGCATATAGTAAAGACTTTGAAACTCTCAAAGTTGATTTTCTTAGCAAGCTACCTGAAATGCTG
AAAATGTTCGAAGATCGTTTATGTCATAAAACATATTTAAATGGTGATCATGTAACCCATCCTGACTTCA
TGTTGTATGACGCTCTTGATGTTGTTTTATACATGGACCCAATGTGCCTGGATGCGTTCCCAAAATTAGT
TTGTTTTAAAAAACGTATTGAAGCTATCCCACAAATTGATAAGTACTTGAAATCCAGCAAGTATATAGCA
TGGCCTTTGCAGGGCTGGCAAGCCACGTTTGGTGGTGGCGACCATCCTCCAAAATCGGATCTGGAAGTTC
TGTTCCAGGGGCCCCTGTCCAGCGGTCTGGTTCCGCGTGGTTCCGGTACCGCGGCCCAGCCGGCCCTGTT
TACCTTCCTGGGCAAAAAGTGTGTGACGATGAGCAGCGCCGTGGTTCAACTGTATGCAGCAGACCGCAAC
TGTATGTGGAGCAAAAAGTGCAGCGGCGTGGCGTGTCTGGTTAAAGATAACCCGCAGCGTTCTTATTTTC
TGCGCATTTTCGATATCAAAGACGGCAAGCTGCTGTGGGAACAAGAACTGTACAACAACTTCGTTTACAA
CAGTCCGCGTGGCTACTTTCATACCTTCGCAGGTGACACGTGCCAGGTCGCGCTGAACTTTGCCAATGAA
GAAGAAGCGAAAAAATTCCGTAAAGCTGTGACCGATCTGCTGGGCCGTCGCCAACGCAAAAGCGAAAAGC
GTCGCGACGCGGCCGCATA
[142 nt withheld, positions 1280-1421]
C
[98 nt withheld, positions 1423-1520]
AGTTTGTACTGGTGACGAAACTCAGTGTCTAGCTAGAGTGGC
[149 nt withheld, positions 1563-1711]
T
[41 nt withheld, positions 1713-1753]
T
[62 nt withheld, positions 1755-1816]
A
[35 nt withheld, positions 1818-1852]
CCTCCCTCAATCGGTTGAATGTCGCCCTTTTGTCTTTGGCGCTGGTAAACCATATGAA
[86 nt withheld, positions 1911-1996]
T
[54 nt withheld, positions 1998-2051]
CTAGCGCCGCCCTATACCTTGTCTGCCTCCCCGCGTTGCGTCGCGGTGCATGGAGCCGGGCCACCTCGAC
CTGAATGGAAGCCGGCGGCACCTCGCTAACGGATTCACCACTCCAAGAATTGGAGCCAATCAATTCTTGC
GGAGAACTGTGAATGCGCAAACCAACCCTTGGCAGAACATATCCATCGCGTCCGCCATCTCCAGCAGCCG
CACGCGGCGCATCTCGGGCAGCGTTGGGTCCTGGCCACGGGTGCGCATGATCGTGCTCCTGTCGTTGAGG
ACCCGGCTAGGCTGGCGGGGTTGCCTTACTGGTTAGCAGAATGAATCACCGATACGCGAGCGAACGTGAA
GCGACTGCTGCTGCAAAACGTCTGCGACCTGAGCAACAACATGAATGGTCTTCGGTTTCCGTGTTTCGTA
AAGTCTGGAAACGCGGAAGTCAGCGCCCTGCACCATTATGTTCCGGATCTGCATCGCAGGATGCTGCTGG
CTACCCTGTGGAACACCTACATCTGTATTAACGAAGCGCTGGCATTGACCCTGAGTGATTTTTCTCTGGT
CCCGCCGCATCCATACCGCCAGTTGTTTACCCTCACAACGTTCCAGTAACCGGGCATGTTCATCATCAGT
AACCCGTATCGTGAGCATCCTCTCTCGTTTCATCGGTATCATTACCCCCATGAACAGAAATCCCCCTTAC
ACGGAGGCATCAGTGACCAAACAGGAAAAAACCGCCCTTAACATGGCCCGCTTTATCAGAAGCCAGACAT
TAACGCTTCTGGAGAAACTCAACGAGCTGGACGCGGATGAACAGGCAGACATCTGTGAATCGCTTCACGA
CCACGCTGATGAGCTTTACCGCAGGATCCGCGAAATTGTAAGCGTTAATATTTTGTTAAAATTCGCGTTA
AATTTTTGTTAAATCAGCTCATTTTTTAACCAATAGGCCGAAATCGGCAAAATCCCTTATAAATCAAAAG
AATAGACCGAGATAGGGT
[37 nt withheld, positions 3050-3086]
AAAGAACGTGGACTCCAACGTCAAAGG
[49 nt withheld, positions 3114-3162]
T
[91 nt withheld, positions 3164-3254]
G
[124 nt withheld, positions 3256-3379]
CGCGGATCCTGCCTCGCGCGTTTCGGTGATGACGGTGAAAACCTCTGACACATGCAGCTCCCGGAGACGG
TCACAGCTTGTCTGTAAGCGGATGCCGGGAGCAGACAAGCCCGTCAGGGCGCGTCAGCGGGTGTTGGCGG
GTGTCGGGGCGCAGCCATGACCCAGTCACGTAGCGATAGCGGAGTGTATACTGGCTTAACTATGCGGCAT
CAGAGCAGATTGTACTGAGAGTGCACCATATGCGGTGTGAAATACCGCACAGATGCGTAAGGAGAAAATA
CCGCATCAGGCGCTCTTCCGCTTCCTCGCTCACTGACTCGCTGCGCTCGGTCGTTCGGCTGCGGCGAGCG
GTATCAGCTCACTCAAAGGCGGTAATACGGTTATCCACAGAATCAGGGGATAACGCAGGAAAGAACATGT
GAGCAAAAGGCCAGCAAAAGGCCAGGAACCGTAAAAAGGCCGCGTTGCTGGCGTTTTTCCATAGGCTCCG
CCCCCCTGACGAGCATCACAAAAATCGACGCTCAAGTCAGAGGTGGCGAAACCCGACAGGACTATAAAGA
TACCAGGGTTTCCCCCTGGAAGCTCCCTCGTGCGCTCTCCTGTTCCGACCCTGCCGCTTACCGGATACCT
GTCCGCCTTTCTCCCTTCGGGAAGCGTGGCGCTTTCTCATAGCTCACGCTGTAGGTATCTCAGTTCGGTG
TAGGTCGTTCGCTCCAAGCTGGGCTGTGTGCACGAACCCCCCGTTCAGCCCGACCGCTGCGCCTTATCCG
GTAACTATCGTCTTGAGTCCAACCCGGTAAGACACGACTTATCGCCACTGGCAGCAGCCACTGGTAACAG
GATTAGCAGAGCGAGGTATGTAGGCGGTGCTACAGAGTTCTTGAAGTGGTGGCCTAACTACGGCTACACT
AGAAGGACAGTATTTGGTATCTGCGCTCTGCTGAAGCCAGTTACCTTCGGAAAAAGAGTTGGTAGCTCTT
GATCCGGCAAACAAACCACCGCTGGTAGCGGTGGTTTTTTTGTTTGCAAGCAGCAGATTACGCGCAGAAA
AAAAGGATCTCAAGAAGATCCTTTGATCTTTTCTACGGGGTCTGACGCTCAGTGGAACGAAAACTCACGT
TAAGGGATTTTGGTCATGAGATTATCAAAAAGGATCTTCACCTAGATCCTTTTAAATTAAAAATGAAGTT
TTAAATCAATCTAAAGTATATATGAGTAAACTTGGTCTGACAGTTACCAATGCTTAATCAGTGAGGCACC
TATCTCAGCGATCTGTCTATTTCGTTCATCCATAGTTGCCTGACTCCCCGTCGTGTAGATAACTACGATA
CGGGAGGGCTTACCATCTGGCCCCAGTGCTGCAATGATACCGCGAGACCCACGCTCACCGGCTCCAGATT
TATCAGCAATAAACCAGCCAGCCGGAAGGGCCGAGCGCAGAAGTGGTCCTGCAACTTTATCCGCCTCCAT
CCAGTCTATTAATTGTTGCCGGGAAGCTAGAGTAAGTAGTTCGCCAGTTAATAGTTTGCGCAACGTTGTT
GCCATTGCTGCAGGCATCGTGGTGTCACGCTCGTCGTTTGGTATGGCTTCATTCAGCTCCGGTTCCCAAC
GATCAAGGCGAGTTACATGATCCCCCATGTTGTGCAAAAAAGCGGTTAGCTCCTTCGGTCCTCCGATCGT
TGTCAGAAGTAAGTTGGCCGCAGTGTTATCACTCATGGTTATGGCAGCACTGCATAATTCTCTTACTGTC
ATGCCATCCGTAAGATGCTTTTCTGTGACTGGTGAGTACTCAACCAAGTCATTCTGAGAATAGTGTATGC
GGCGACCGAGTTGCTCTTGCCCGGCGTCAACACGGGATAATACCGCGCCACATAGCAGAACTTTAAAAGT
GCTCATCATTGGAAAACGTTCTTCGGGGCGAAAACTCTCAAGGATCTTACCGCTGTTGAGATCCAGTTCG
ATGTAACCCACTCGTGCACCCAACTGATCTTCAGCATCTTTTACTTTCACCAGCGTTTCTGGGTGAGCAA
AAACAGGAAGGCAAAATGCCGCAAAAAAGGGAATAAGGGCGACACGGAAATGTTGAATACTCATACTCTT
CCTTTTTCAATATTATTGAAGCATTTATCAGGGTTATTGTCTCATGAGCGGATACATATTTGAATGTATT
TAGAAAAATAAACAAATAGGGGTTCCGCGCACATTTCCCCGAAAAGTGCCACCTGACGTCTAAGAAACCA
TTATTATCATGACATTAACCTATAAAAATAGGCGTATCACGAGGCCCTTTCGTCTTCAAGAATTCCCGAC
ACCATCGAATGGTGCAAAACCTTTCGCGGTATGGCATGATAGCGCCCGGAAGAGAGTCAATTCAGGGTGG
TGAATGTGAAACCAGTAACGTTATACGATGTCGCAGAGTATGCCGGTGTCTCTTATCAGACCGTTTCCCG
CGTGGTGAACCAGGCCAGCCACGTTTCTGCGAAAACGCGGGAAAAAGTGGAAGCGGCGATGGCGGAGCTG
AATTACATTCCCAACCGCGTGGCACAACAACTGGCGGGCAAACAGTCGTTGCTGATTGGCGTTGCCACCT
CCAGTCTGGCCCTGCACGCGCCGTCGCAAATTGTCGCGGCGATTAAATCTCGCGCCGATCAACTGGGTGC
CAGCGTGGTGGTGTCGATGGTAGAACGAAGCGGCGTCGAAGCCTGTAAAGCGGCGGTGCACAATCTTCTC
GCGCAACGCGTCAGTGGGCTGATCATTAACTATCCGCTGGATGACCAGGATGCCATTGCTGTGGAAGCTG
CCTGCACTAATGTTCCGGCGTTATTTCTTGATGTCTCTGACCAGACACCCATCAACAGTATTATTTTCTC
CCATGAAGACGGTACGCGACTGGGCGTGGAGCATCTGGTCGCATTGGGTCACCAGCAAATCGCGCTGTTA
GCGGGCCCATTAAGTTCTGTCTCGGCGCGTCTGCGTCTGGCTGGCTGGCATAAATATCTCACTCGCAATC
AAATTCAGCCGATAGCGGAACGGGAAGGCGACTGGAGTGCCATGTCCGGTTTTCAACAAACCATGCAAAT
GCTGAATGAGGGCATCGTTCCCACTGCGATGCTGGTTGCCAACGATCAGATGGCGCTGGGCGCAATGCGC
GCCATTACCGAGTCCGGGCTGCGCGTTGGTGCGGATATCTCGGTAGTGGGATACGACGATACCGAAGACA
GCTCATGTTATATCCCGCCGTTAACCACCATCAAACAGGATTTTCGCCTGCTGGGGCAAACCAGCGTGGA
CCGCTTGCTGCAACTCTCTCAGGGCCAGGCGGTGAAGGGCAATCAGCTGTTGCCCGTCTCACTGGTGAAA
AGAAAAACCACCCTGGCGCCCAATACGCAAACCGCCTCTCCCCGCGCGTTGGCCGATTCATTAATGCAGC
TGGCACGACAGGTTTCCCGACTGGAAAGCGGGCAGTGAGCGCAACGCAATTAATGTAAGTTAGCTCACTC
ATTAGGCACAATTCTCATGTTTGACAGCTTATCATCGACTGCACGGTGCACCAATGCTTCTGGCGTCAGG
CAGCCATCGGAAGCTGTGGTATGGCTGTGCAGGTCGTAAATCACTGCATAATTCGTGTCGCTCAAGGCGC
ACTCCCGTTCTGGATAATGTTTTTTGCGCCGACATCATAACGGTTCTGGCAAATATTCTGAAATGAGCTG
Features (pLannotate 1.2.2; 21 found; start..end, strand, type, name):
      1..29      +  promoter       tac promoter: strong E. coli promoter; hybrid between the trp and lac UV5 promoters
     37..53      +  protein_bind   lac operator: The lac repressor binds to the lac operator to inhibit transcription in E. coli. This inhibition can be relieved by adding lactose or isopropyl-β-D-thiogalactopyranoside (IPTG). lac repressor encoded by lacI
    138..155     +  CDS            6xHis: 6xHis affinity tag
    171..824     +  CDS            GST26_SCHJA: Experimental evidence at protein level: Swiss-Prot protein existence level 1. GST isoenzymes appear to play a central role in the parasite detoxification system. Other functions are also suspected including a role in increasing the solubility of haematin in the parasite gut. From Schistosoma japonicum (Blood fluke).
    903..1271    +  CDS            Wasl (fragment): WASL_RAT - Experimental evidence at protein level: Swiss-Prot protein existence level 1. Regulates actin polymerization by stimulating the actin- nucleating activity of the Arp2/3 complex. Involved in various processes, such as mitosis and cytokinesis, via its role in the regulation of actin polymerization. Together with CDC42, involved in the extension and maintenance of the formation of thin, actin-rich surface projections called filopodia. In addition to its role in the cytoplasm, also plays a role in the nucleus by regulating gene transcription, probably by promoting nuclear actin polymeri
   1284..1331    +  terminator     fd terminator (sequence withheld): central terminator from bacteriophage fd (Otsuka and Kunisawa, 1982)
   1336..1548    +  CDS            M13 gene III (fragment) (sequence partly withheld): pIII; III; minor coat protein
   1563..2033    +  CDS            M13 gene III (fragment) (sequence partly withheld): pIII; III; minor coat protein
   2055..2125    +  CDS            TcR (fragment): tetracycline efflux protein; tet; confers resistance to tetracycline
   2367..2747    -  CDS            YPB1_ECOLX: Protein predicted: Swiss-Prot protein existence level 4. From Escherichia coli.
   2764..2915    +  CDS            rop (fragment): Rop protein, which maintains plasmids at low copy number; rop
   2951..3379    -  rep_origin     f1 ori (sequence partly withheld): f1 bacteriophage origin of replication; arrow indicates direction of (+) strand synthesis
   3388..3427    +  CDS            rop (fragment): Rop protein, which maintains plasmids at low copy number; rop
   3529..3669    +  misc_feature   bom: basis of mobility region from pBR322
   3855..4442    -  rep_origin     ori: high-copy-number ColE1/pMB1/pBR322/pUC origin of replication
   4613..5473    -  CDS            AmpR: β-lactamase; bla; confers resistance to ampicillin, carbenicillin, and related antibiotics
   5474..5578    -  promoter       AmpR promoter: bla
   5687..5764    +  promoter       lacIq promoter: lacI (mutant); In the lacIq allele, a single base change in the promoter boosts expression of the lacI gene about 10-fold.
   5765..6847    +  CDS            lacI: lac repressor; lacI; The lac repressor binds to the lac operator to inhibit transcription in E. coli. This inhibition can be relieved by adding lactose or isopropyl-β-D-thiogalactopyranoside (IPTG).
   6860..6881    +  protein_bind   CAP binding site: CAP binding activates transcription in the presence of cAMP. E. coli catabolite activator protein
   6900..6917    +  promoter       tet promoter (fragment): E. coli promoter for tetracycline efflux protein gene
