[The description below was written by a language model from this plasmid's Addgene catalogue record and pLannotate feature annotations shown in this document.]
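Description:
pHH0103_WASL_WH1 is a bacterial expression plasmid of about 7.1 kb, built on the pHH0103 backbone, for producing and purifying the WH1 domain of human WASL (N-WASP), a regulator of Arp2/3-dependent actin polymerization. It replicates in E. coli from a ColE1/pBR322-type origin. The catalogue lists it as low copy, and a pBR322 bom region and fragments of rop are annotated, the rop sequence apparently being interrupted by an f1 phage origin. Selection is by ampicillin through the β-lactamase gene and its native promoter.

The expression cassette is driven by the hybrid tac promoter followed by a lac operator, and the plasmid carries its own lacI gene under the lacIq promoter, so transcription is repressed until induced with IPTG. The open reading frame begins with a 6xHis tag followed by Schistosoma japonicum glutathione S-transferase. The WASL fragment (roughly 370 bp, cloned between SfiI and NotI sites) lies downstream, yielding an N-terminally His-GST-tagged domain suitable for nickel or glutathione affinity purification. The annotation tool matched the insert to the rat Wasl entry, whereas the catalogue gives the species as human, a difference that probably reflects high sequence conservation. A phage fd terminator sits just after the insert.

Downstream of the terminator are fragments of M13 gene III, a tetracycline resistance gene remnant and a partial tet promoter. These look like leftovers of a phagemid or pBR322-type ancestry rather than functional parts, although the record does not explain them. The associated publication surveys ligands of peptide recognition modules, consistent with the purified domain serving as a binding target.
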