Addgene plasmid #109903: pHH0103_WASL_WH1
Purpose: Protein expression and purification of WASL_WH1
Depositing lab: Sachdev Sidhu. Depositing organization: University of Toronto. Publication: Large-scale survey and database of high affinity ligands for peptide recognition modules. Teyra J, Kelil A, Jain S, Helmy M, Jajodia R, Hooda Y, Gu J, D'Cruz AA, Nicholson SE, Min J, Sudol M, Kim PM, Bader GD, Sidhu SS. Mol Syst Biol. 2020 Dec;16(12):e9310. doi: 10.15252/msb.20199310. PubMed 33438817.
Backbone
  Vector backbone: pHH0103
  Vector type: Bacterial Expression
Growth in bacteria
  Bacterial resistance: Ampicillin, 100 μg/mL
  Growth temperature: 37°C
  Growth strain: DH5alpha
  Copy number: Low Copy
Gene/Insert
  Gene/Insert name: WASL_WH1
  Species: H. sapiens (human)
  Entrez Gene: WASL (a.k.a. N-WASP, NWASP, WASPB)
  Cloning method: Restriction Enzyme; 5′ cloning site Sfi1 (unknown if destroyed); 3′ cloning site Not1 (unknown if destroyed)
Terms and licenses: Academic/Nonprofit Terms; Industry Terms: Not Available to Industry
How to cite: pHH0103_WASL_WH1 was a gift from Sachdev Sidhu (Addgene plasmid # 109903 ; http://n2t.net/addgene:109903 ; RRID:Addgene_109903)
