>Addgene plasmid #109903 | pHH0103_WASL_WH1 | depositor partial sequence | sequence record 206855 | pHH0103_WASL_WH1 sequence 384 bps
GGCCCAGCCGGCCCTGTTTACCTTCCTGGGCAAAAAGTGTGTGACGATGAGCAGCGCCGTGGTTCAACTG
TATGCAGCAGACCGCAACTGTATGTGGAGCAAAAAGTGCAGCGGCGTGGCGTGTCTGGTTAAAGATAACC
CGCAGCGTTCTTATTTTCTGCGCATTTTCGATATCAAAGACGGCAAGCTGCTGTGGGAACAAGAACTGTA
CAACAACTTCGTTTACAACAGTCCGCGTGGCTACTTTCATACCTTCGCAGGTGACACGTGCCAGGTCGCG
CTGAACTTTGCCAATGAAGAAGAAGCGAAAAAATTCCGTAAAGCTGTGACCGATCTGCTGGGCCGTCGCC
AACGCAAAAGCGAAAAGCGTCGCGACGCGGCCGC
